>Addgene plasmid #126592 | FLAG-SENP2 C548A | addgene full sequence | sequence record 258815 | Addgene NGS Result
GACATTGATTATTGACTAGTTATTAATAGTAATCAATTACGGGGTCATTAGTTCATAGCCCATATATGGA
GTTCCGCGTTACATAACTTACGGTAAATGGCCCGCCTGGCTGACCGCCCAACGACCCCCGCCCATTGACG
TCAATAATGACGTATGTTCCCATAGTAACGCCAATAGGGACTTTCCATTGACGTCAATGGGTGGAGTATT
TACGGTAAACTGCCCACTTGGCAGTACATCAAGTGTATCATATGCCAAGTACGCCCCCTATTGACGTCAA
TGACGGTAAATGGCCCGCCTGGCATTATGCCCAGTACATGACCTTATGGGACTTTCCTACTTGGCAGTAC
ATCTACGTATTAGTCATCGCTATTACCATGGTGATGCGGTTTTGGCAGTACATCAATGGGCGTGGATAGC
GGTTTGACTCACGGGGATTTCCAAGTCTCCACCCCATTGACGTCAATGGGAGTTTGTTTTGGCACCAAAA
TCAACGGGACTTTCCAAAATGTCGTAACAACTCCGCCCCATTGACGCAAATGGGCGGTAGGCGTGTACGG
TGGGAGGTCTATATAAGCAGAGCTCTCCCTATCAGTGATAGAGATCTCCCTATCAGTGATAGAGATCGTC
GACGAGCTCGTTTAGTGAACCGTCAGATCGCCTGGAGACGCCATCCACGCTGTTTTGACCTCCATAGAAG
ACACCGGGACCGATCCAGCCTCCGGACTCTAGCGTTTAAACTTAAGCTTGGTACCATGGACTACAAGGAC
GACGATGACAAGATCGATTACAGATGGCTGGTTAGGATTCTCGGCACCATTTTCCGTTTCTGCGACCGGT
CGGTGCCCCCTGCCCGGGCCCTCCTGAAGAGGCGGCGCTCAGACAGCACTCTGTTTTCTACAGTGGACAC
TGATGAAATACCAGCCAAAAGACCAAGATTAGATTGCTTTATTCACCAAGTGAAAAACAGTCTCTACAAT
GCTGCCAGCTTATTTGGATTCCCATTCCAGCTGACCACAAAGCCCATGGTAACTTCTGCTTGTAATGGAA
CACGGAATGTGGCCCCTTCAGGAGAGGTATTTTCGAACTCTTCATCTTGTGAACTGACAGGTTCTGGATC
CTGGAACAACATGCTGAAACTGGGTAATAAATCTCCTAATGGAATAAGTGACTATCCAAAGATCAGAGTG
ACAGTTACCCGAGATCAGCCACGCAGAGTCCTGCCTTCCTTTGGTTTTACTTTGAACTCAGAAGGCTGTA
ATAGAAGACCAGGTGGCCGTCGCCATAGCAAAGGTAATCCAGAGAGTTCTTTAATGTGGAAACCTCAGGA
ACAGGCTGTAACAGAGATGATTTCTGAAGAGAGTGGCAAGGGTCTGAGGCGTCCCCATTGTACTGTGGAG
GAGGGTGTTCAAAAAGAGGAAAGAGAGAAGTACCGAAAGTTATTGGAACGACTTAAAGAAAGTGGTCATG
GAAACTCTGTCTGTCCTGTAACTTCAAATTATCACAGTTCTCAAAGAAGTCAGATGGACACATTAAAGAC
CAAAGGCTGGGGGGAAGAGCAAAATCACGGAGTCAAAACAACTCAGTTTGTTCCAAAACAATATAGACTT
GTTGAAACAAGGGGACCTCTATGTTCATTGAGAAGTGAAAAGAGGTGTTCAAAGGGGAAAATTACTGATA
CAGAGACGATGGTCGGAATCAGATTTGAAAATGAAAGTAGGAGGGGATACCAACTGGAGCCTGACCTATC
AGAAGAAGTGTCGGCCCGACTCCGCCTGGGCAGTGGAAGCAATGGCTTACTCAGGAGGAAAGTGTCAATA
ATTGAGACAAAGGAAAAGAATTGCTCAGGCAAAGAGAGGGACAGAAGAACGGACGATCTCCTTGAACTTA
CAGAGGACATGGAAAAGGAAATCAGTAATGCCCTAGGCCATGGCCCACAGGATGAAATCCTAAGTAGTGC
TTTCAAATTGCGAATTACTCGAGGAGACATACAAACATTAAAGAACTATCACTGGCTCAATGATGAAGTC
ATTAATTTTTACATGAATCTTCTGGTGGAAAGAAATAAAAAGCAAGGCTATCCAGCACTTCATGTATTCA
GTACTTTCTTCTATCCTAAATTAAAGTCTGGGGGTTACCAAGCAGTGAAACGATGGACCAAAGGGGTAAA
TCTCTTTGAACAAGAAATTATTCTGGTGCCTATTCATCGGAAGGTACATTGGAGCCTGGTGGTGATTGAC
CTAAGAAAAAAGTGTCTTAAATATCTGGATTCTATGGGACAAAAGGGCCACAGGATCTGTGAGATTCTCC
TTCAGTATTTACAGGATGAAAGTAAGACCAAAAGAAATAGTGATCTGAATCTTTTAGAGTGGACCCATCA
CAGCATGAAACCACACGAGATTCCTCAACAGCTGAATGGGAGTGATGCTGGAATGTTTACTTGTAAATAT
GCAGATTATATTTCTAGGGACAAACCTATCACATTTACTCAGCACCAGATGCCTCTCTTCCGGAAGAAGA
TGGTGTGGGAAATCCTTCATCAGCAGTTGCTGTGAATCGATGATATCCAGCACAGTGGCGGCCGCTCGAG
TCTAGAGGGCCCGTTTAAACCCGCTGATCAGCCTCGACTGTGCCTTCTAGTTGCCAGCCATCTGTTGTTT
GCCCCTCCCCCGTGCCTTCCTTGACCCTGGAAGGTGCCACTCCCACTGTCCTTTCCTAATAAAATGAGGA
AATTGCATCGCATTGTCTGAGTAGGTGTCATTCTATTCTGGGGGGTGGGGTGGGGCAGGACAGCAAGGGG
GAGGATTGGGAAGACAATAGCAGGCATGCTGGGGATGCGGTGGGCTCTATGGCTTCTGAGGCGGAAAGAA
CCAGCTGGGGCTCTAGGGGGTATCCCC
[124 nt withheld, positions 2898-3021]
C
[91 nt withheld, positions 3023-3113]
AGGGTGATGGTTCACGTACCTAGAAGTTCCTATTCCGAAGTTCCTATTCTCTAGAAAGTATAGGAACTTC
CTTGGCCAAAAAGCCTGAACTCACCGCGACGTCTGTCGAGAAGTTTCTGATCGAAAAGTTCGACAGCGTC
TCCGACCTGATGCAGCTCTCGGAGGGCGAAGAATCTCGTGCTTTCAGCTTCGATGTAGGAGGGCGTGGAT
ATGTCCTGCGGGTAAATAGCTGCGCCGATGGTTTCTACAAAGATCGTTATGTTTATCGGCACTTTGCATC
GGCCGCGCTCCCGATTCCGGAAGTGCTTGACATTGGGGAATTCAGCGAGAGCCTGACCTATTGCATCTCC
CGCCGTGCACAGGGTGTCACGTTGCAAGACCTGCCTGAAACCGAACTGCCCGCTGTTCTGCAGCCGGTCG
CGGAGGCCATGGATGCGATCGCTGCGGCCGATCTTAGCCAGACGAGCGGGTTCGGCCCATTCGGACCGCA
AGGAATCGGTCAATACACTACATGGCGTGATTTCATATGCGCGATTGCTGATCCCCATGTGTATCACTGG
CAAACTGTGATGGACGACACCGTCAGTGCGTCCGTCGCGCAGGCTCTCGATGAGCTGATGCTTTGGGCCG
AGGACTGCCCCGAAGTCCGGCACCTCGTGCACGCGGATTTCGGCTCCAACAATGTCCTGACGGACAATGG
CCGCATAACAGCGGTCATTGACTGGAGCGAGGCGATGTTCGGGGATTCCCAATACGAGGTCGCCAACATC
TTCTTCTGGAGGCCGTGGTTGGCTTGTATGGAGCAGCAGACGCGCTACTTCGAGCGGAGGCATCCGGAGC
TTGCAGGATCGCCGCGGCTCCGGGCGTATATGCTCCGCATTGGTCTTGACCAACTCTATCAGAGCTTGGT
TGACGGCAATTTCGATGATGCAGCTTGGGCGCAGGGTCGATGCGACGCAATCGTCCGATCCGGAGCCGGG
ACTGTCGGGCGTACACAAATCGCCCGCAGAAGCGCGGCCGTCTGGACCGATGGCTGTGTAGAAGTACTCG
CCGATAGTGGAAACCGACGCCCCAGCACTCGTCCGAGGGCAAAGGAATAGCACGTACTACGAGATTTCGA
TTCCACCGCCGCCTTCTATGAAAGGTTGGGCTTCGGAATCGTTTTCCGGGACGCCGGCTGGATGATCCTC
CAGCGCGGGGATCTCATGCTGGAGTTCTTCGCCCACCCCAACTTGTTTATTGCAGCTTATAATGGTTACA
AATAAAGCAATAGCATCACAAATTTCACAAATAAAGCATTTTTTTCACTGCATTCTAGTTGTGGTTTGTC
CAAACTCATCAATGTATCTTATCATGTCTGTATACCGTCGACCTCTAGCTAGAGCTTGGCGTAATCATGG
TCATAGCTGTTTCCTGTGTGAAATTGTTATCCGCTCACAATTCCACACAACATACGAGCCGGAAGCATAA
AGTGTAAAGCCTGGGGTGCCTAATGAGTGAGCTAACTCACATTAATTGCGTTGCGCTCACTGCCCGCTTT
CCAGTCGGGAAACCTGTCGTGCCAGCTGCATTAATGAATCGGCCAACGCGCGGGGAGAGGCGGTTTGCGT
ATTGGGCGCTCTTCCGCTTCCTCGCTCACTGACTCGCTGCGCTCGGTCGTTCGGCTGCGGCGAGCGGTAT
CAGCTCACTCAAAGGCGGTAATACGGTTATCCACAGAATCAGGGGATAACGCAGGAAAGAACATGTGAGC
AAAAGGCCAGCAAAAGGCCAGGAACCGTAAAAAGGCCGCGTTGCTGGCGTTTTTCCATAGGCTCCGCCCC
CCTGACGAGCATCACAAAAATCGACGCTCAAGTCAGAGGTGGCGAAACCCGACAGGACTATAAAGATACC
AGGCGTTTCCCCCTGGAAGCTCCCTCGTGCGCTCTCCTGTTCCGACCCTGCCGCTTACCGGATACCTGTC
CGCCTTTCTCCCTTCGGGAAGCGTGGCGCTTTCTCATAGCTCACGCTGTAGGTATCTCAGTTCGGTGTAG
GTCGTTCGCTCCAAGCTGGGCTGTGTGCACGAACCCCCCGTTCAGCCCGACCGCTGCGCCTTATCCGGTA
ACTATCGTCTTGAGTCCAACCCGGTAAGACACGACTTATCGCCACTGGCAGCAGCCACTGGTAACAGGAT
TAGCAGAGCGAGGTATGTAGGCGGTGCTACAGAGTTCTTGAAGTGGTGGCCTAACTACGGCTACACTAGA
AGAACAGTATTTGGTATCTGCGCTCTGCTGAAGCCAGTTACCTTCGGAAAAAGAGTTGGTAGCTCTTGAT
CCGGCAAACAAACCACCGCTGGTAGCGGTGGTTTTTTTGTTTGCAAGCAGCAGATTACGCGCAGAAAAAA
AGGATCTCAAGAAGATCCTTTGATCTTTTCTACGGGGTCTGACGCTCAGTGGAACGAAAACTCACGTTAA
GGGATTTTGGTCATGAGATTATCAAAAAGGATCTTCACCTAGATCCTTTTAAATTAAAAATGAAGTTTTA
AATCAATCTAAAGTATATATGAGTAAACTTGGTCTGACAGTTACCAATGCTTAATCAGTGAGGCACCTAT
CTCAGCGATCTGTCTATTTCGTTCATCCATAGTTGCCTGACTCCCCGTCGTGTAGATAACTACGATACGG
GAGGGCTTACCATCTGGCCCCAGTGCTGCAATGATACCGCGAGACCCACGCTCACCGGCTCCAGATTTAT
CAGCAATAAACCAGCCAGCCGGAAGGGCCGAGCGCAGAAGTGGTCCTGCAACTTTATCCGCCTCCATCCA
GTCTATTAATTGTTGCCGGGAAGCTAGAGTAAGTAGTTCGCCAGTTAATAGTTTGCGCAACGTTGTTGCC
ATTGCTACAGGCATCGTGGTGTCACGCTCGTCGTTTGGTATGGCTTCATTCAGCTCCGGTTCCCAACGAT
CAAGGCGAGTTACATGATCCCCCATGTTGTGCAAAAAAGCGGTTAGCTCCTTCGGTCCTCCGATCGTTGT
CAGAAGTAAGTTGGCCGCAGTGTTATCACTCATGGTTATGGCAGCACTGCATAATTCTCTTACTGTCATG
CCATCCGTAAGATGCTTTTCTGTGACTGGTGAGTACTCAACCAAGTCATTCTGAGAATAGTGTATGCGGC
GACCGAGTTGCTCTTGCCCGGCGTCAATACGGGATAATACCGCGCCACATAGCAGAACTTTAAAAGTGCT
CATCATTGGAAAACGTTCTTCGGGGCGAAAACTCTCAAGGATCTTACCGCTGTTGAGATCCAGTTCGATG
TAACCCACTCGTGCACCCAACTGATCTTCAGCATCTTTTACTTTCACCAGCGTTTCTGGGTGAGCAAAAA
CAGGAAGGCAAAATGCCGCAAAAAAGGGAATAAGGGCGACACGGAAATGTTGAATACTCATACTCTTCCT
TTTTCAATATTATTGAAGCATTTATCAGGGTTATTGTCTCATGAGCGGATACATATTTGAATGTATTTAG
AAAAATAAACAAATAGGGGTTCCGCGCACATTTCCCCGAAAAGTGCCACCTGACGTCGACGGATCGGGAG
ATCTCCCGATCCCCTATGGTGCACTCTCAGTACAATCTGCTCTGATGCCGCATAGTTAAGCCAGTATCTG
CTCCCTGCTTGTGTGTTGGAGGTCGCTGAGTAGTGCGCGAGCAAAATTTAAGCTACAACAAGGCAAGGCT
TGACCGACAATTGCATGAAGAATCTGCTTAGGGTTAGGCGTTTTGCGCTGCTTCGCGATGTACGGGCCAG
ATATACGCGTT
Features (pLannotate 1.2.2; 22 found; start..end, strand, type, name):
      1..380     +  enhancer       CMV enhancer: human cytomegalovirus immediate early enhancer
    381..584     +  promoter       CMV promoter: human cytomegalovirus (CMV) immediate early promoter
    586..605     +  promoter       PLtetO-1 promoter (fragment): modified phage lambda PL promoter with tet operator sites (Lutz and Bujard, 1997)
    607..626     +  promoter       PLtetO-1 promoter (fragment): modified phage lambda PL promoter with tet operator sites (Lutz and Bujard, 1997)
    634..667     +  promoter       TRE3GV promoter (fragment): 3rd-generation Tet-responsive promoter that can be activated by binding of Tet-On® 3G, optimized for retroviral and lentiviral vectors
    762..782     +  CDS            FLAG (fragment): FLAG® epitope tag, followed by an enterokinase cleavage site
    789..2552    +  CDS            SENP2: SENP2_HUMAN - Also known as KIAA1331. Experimental evidence at protein level: Swiss-Prot protein existence level 1. Protease that catalyzes two essential functions in the SUMO pathway. The first is the hydrolysis of an alpha-linked peptide bond at the C-terminal end of the small ubiquitin-like modifier (SUMO) propeptides, SUMO1, SUMO2 and SUMO3 leading to the mature form of the proteins. The second is the deconjugation of SUMO1, SUMO2 and SUMO3 from targeted proteins, by cleaving an epsilon-linked peptide bond between the C-terminal glycine of the mature SUMO and the lysine epsilon-amino group
   2628..2852    +  polyA_signal   bGH poly(A) signal: bovine growth hormone polyadenylation signal
   2856..2877    +  promoter       SV40 promoter (fragment): SV40 enhancer and early promoter
   2898..3131    +  rep_origin     f1 ori (fragment) (sequence partly withheld): f1 bacteriophage origin of replication; arrow indicates direction of (+) strand synthesis
   3136..3183    +  protein_bind   FRT: FLP-mediated recombination occurs in the 8-bp core sequence TCTAGAAA (Turan and Bode, 2011). FLP recombinase from the Saccharomyces cerevisiae 2μ plasmid
   3191..4213    +  CDS            HygR: aminoglycoside phosphotransferase from E. coli; aph(4)-Ia; confers resistance to hygromycin
   4223..4348    +  CDS            ble (fragment): BLE_KLEPN - Experimental evidence at protein level: Swiss-Prot protein existence level 1. Binding protein with a strong affinity to the bleomycin family of antibiotics. Binds to CL990; an antimitotic-antibiotic compound. From Klebsiella pneumoniae.
   4343..4464    +  polyA_signal   SV40 poly(A) signal: SV40 polyadenylation signal
   4537..4553    -  protein_bind   lac operator: The lac repressor binds to the lac operator to inhibit transcription in E. coli. This inhibition can be relieved by adding lactose or isopropyl-β-D-thiogalactopyranoside (IPTG). lac repressor encoded by lacI
   4561..4591    -  promoter       lac promoter: promoter for the E. coli lac operon
   4606..4627    -  protein_bind   CAP binding site: CAP binding activates transcription in the presence of cAMP. E. coli catabolite activator protein
   4640..4732    -  CDS            lacI (fragment): lac repressor; lacI; The lac repressor binds to the lac operator to inhibit transcription in E. coli. This inhibition can be relieved by adding lactose or isopropyl-β-D-thiogalactopyranoside (IPTG).
   4915..5503    -  rep_origin     ori: high-copy-number ColE1/pMB1/pBR322/pUC origin of replication
   5674..6534    -  CDS            AmpR: β-lactamase; bla; confers resistance to ampicillin, carbenicillin, and related antibiotics
   6535..6639    -  promoter       AmpR promoter: bla
   6698..6750    -  misc_feature   bom (fragment): basis of mobility region from pBR322
