[The description below was written by a language model from this plasmid's Addgene catalogue record and pLannotate feature annotations shown in this document.]
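Description:
FLAG-SENP2 C548A is a mammalian expression plasmid built on the Invitrogen pcDNA5/FRT/TO backbone, about 6.9 kb in total. It is propagated in E. coli from a high-copy ColE1/pUC-type origin with ampicillin selection through the bla gene. The payload is the human SENP2 coding sequence, which encodes a SUMO-specific protease that both matures SUMO precursors and removes SUMO from conjugated substrates. An N-terminal FLAG epitope allows detection and immunoprecipitation. The insert carries the C548A substitution, described in the record as catalytically dead, together with synonymous changes that make the transcript resistant to siRNA. The record does not specify those changes or the siRNA concerned.

Transcription is driven by the CMV immediate-early enhancer and promoter, followed by two tet operator sites, which the annotation software labels as PLtetO-1 and TRE3GV fragments. It terminates at the bGH polyadenylation signal. In cells that express the Tet repressor, the operators keep the promoter silent until doxycycline or tetracycline is added, so expression is inducible. Downstream lies an FRT site placed directly in front of a hygromycin resistance gene with an SV40 polyadenylation signal. No intact promoter is annotated upstream of this gene. In this backbone design, FLP-mediated recombination into a genomic FRT landing site places the marker under a resident promoter, so hygromycin selects single-copy, isogenic integrants.

The construct suits knockdown-and-complementation experiments in which endogenous SENP2 is depleted and replaced by the inactive mutant. This tests whether a phenotype depends on deSUMOylase activity, and the associated publication studied this in homologous recombination and nonhomologous end joining.
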