Addgene plasmid #126592: FLAG-SENP2 C548A
Purpose: Expresses siRNA resistant SENP2 (catalytic dead) in mammalian cells, Dox inducible in TetR cell lines
Depositing lab: Joanna Morris. Depositing organization: University of Birmingham. Publication: The deSUMOylase SENP2 coordinates homologous recombination and nonhomologous end joining by independent mechanisms. Garvin AJ, Walker AK, Densham RM, Chauhan AS, Stone HR, Mackay HL, Jamshad M, Starowicz K, Daza-Martin M, Ronson GE, Lanz AJ, Beesley JF, Morris JR. Genes Dev. 2019 Mar 1;33(5-6):333-347. doi: 10.1101/gad.321125.118. Epub 2019 Feb 22. PubMed 30796017.
Backbone
  Vector backbone: pcDNA5/FRT/TO
  Backbone manufacturer: Invitrogen
  Backbone size w/o insert (bp): 5137
  Total vector size (bp): 6928
  Vector type: Mammalian Expression
  Selectable markers: Hygromycin
Growth in bacteria
  Bacterial resistance: Ampicillin, 100 μg/mL
  Growth temperature: 37°C
  Growth strain: DH5alpha
  Copy number: High Copy
Gene/Insert
  Gene/Insert name: SENP2
  Species: H. sapiens (human)
  Insert size (bp): 1791
  Mutation: C548A
  GenBank ID: 59343
  Entrez Gene: SENP2 (a.k.a. AXAM2, SMT3IP2)
  Promoter: CMV
  Tag / fusion protein: FLAG (N terminal on insert)
  Cloning method: Restriction Enzyme; 5′ cloning site Kpn I (unknown if destroyed); 3′ cloning site Eco RV (unknown if destroyed)
  Sequencing primers: 5′ CMV_F; 3′ bGH_R
Terms and licenses: Academic/Nonprofit Terms; Industry Terms: Not Available to Industry
Depositor comments: Contains siRNA resistance synonomous mutations
How to cite: FLAG-SENP2 C548A was a gift from Joanna Morris (Addgene plasmid # 126592 ; http://n2t.net/addgene:126592 ; RRID:Addgene_126592)
