>Addgene plasmid #126592 | FLAG-SENP2 C548A | depositor partial sequence | sequence record 244675 | BHGR
NNNNNGGNNCTCTAGACTCGAGCGGCCGCCACTGTGCTGGATATCATCGATTCACAGCAACTGCTGATGA
AGGATTTCCCACACCATCTTCTTCCGGAAGAGAGGCATCTGGTGCTGAGTAAATGTGATAGGTTTGTCCC
TAGAAATATAATCTGCATATTTACAAGTAAACATTCCAGCATCACTCCCATTCAGCTGTTGAGGAATCTC
GTGTGGTTTCATGCTGTGATGGGTCCACTCTAAAAGATTCAGATCACTATTTCTTTTGGTCTTACTTTCA
TCCTGTAAATACTGAAGGAGAATCTCACAGATCCTGTGGCCCTTTTGTCCCATAGAATCCAGATATTTAA
GACACTTTTTTCTTAGGTCAATCACCACCAGGCTCCAATGTACCTTCCGATGAATAGGCACCAGAATAAT
TTCTTGTTCAAAGAGATTTACCCCTTTGGTCCATCGTTTCACTGCTTGGTAACCCCCAGACTTTAATTTA
GGATAGAAGAAAGTACTGAATACATGAAGTGCTGGATAGCCTTGCTTTTTATTTCTTTCCACCAGAAGAT
TCATGTAAAAATTAATGACTTCATCATTGAGCCAGTGATAGTTCTTTAATGTTTGTATGTCTCCTCGAGT
AATTCGCAATTTGAAAGCACTACTTAGGATTTCATCCTGTGGGCCATGGCCTAGGGCATTACTGATTTCC
TTTTCCATGTCCTCTGTAAGTTCAAGGAGATCGTCCGTTCTTCTGTCCCTCTCTTTGCCTGAGCAATTCT
TTTCCTTTGTCTCAATTATTGACACTTTCCTCCTGAGTAAGCCATTGCTTCCACTGCCCAGGCGGAGTCG
GGCCGACACTTCTTCTGATANGTCAGGCTCCAGTTGGTATCCCCTCCTACTTTCATTTTCANATCTGATT
CCGACCATCGTCTCTGTATCAGTAATTTTCCCCTTTGAACACCTCCTTTTCACTTCTCAATGAACATANA
AGGTCCCCTTGTTTCAACAAGTCANTATTGTTTTTGGAACAAACTGNCTTTGCTTTGAATNNCCTGGATT
TNGNTCCTTCCCCCCAGCCTTTGGGTCCTTNANNGGNNTCCCNNCGNNTCTTTTNGAGACCGTGAACTAT
T
