>Addgene plasmid #126592 | FLAG-SENP2 C548A | depositor partial sequence | sequence record 244676 | CMVF
NNNNNTTNNCGCAATGGGCGGTAGGCGTGTACGGTGGGAGGTCTATATAAGCAGAGCTCTCCCTATCAGT
GATAGAGATCTCCCTATCAGTGATAGAGATCGTCGACGAGCTCGTTTAGTGAACCGTCAGATCGCCTGGA
GACGCCATCCACGCTGTTTTGACCTCCATAGAAGACACCGGGACCGATCCAGCCTCCGGACTCTAGCGTT
TAAACTTAAGCTTGGTACCATGGACTACAAGGACGACGATGACAAGATCGATTACAGATGGCTGGTTAGG
ATTCTCGGCACCATTTTCCGTTTCTGCGACCGGTCGGTGCCCCCTGCCCGGGCCCTCCTGAAGAGGCGGC
GCTCAGACAGCACTCTGTTTTCTACAGTGGACACTGATGAAATACCAGCCAAAAGACCAAGATTAGATTG
CTTTATTCACCAAGTGAAAAACAGTCTCTACAATGCTGCCAGCTTATTTGGATTCCCATTCCAGCTGACC
ACAAAGCCCATGGTAACTTCTGCTTGTAATGGAACACGGAATGTGGCCCCTTCAGGAGAGGTATTTTCGA
ACTCTTCATCTTGTGAACTGACAGGTTCTGGATCCTGGAACAACATGCTGAAACTGGGTAATAAATCTCC
TAATGGAATAAGTGACTATCCAAAGATCAGAGTGACAGTTACCCGAGATCAGCCACGCAGAGTCCTGCCT
TCCTTTGGTTTTACTTTGAACTCAGAAGGCTGTAATAGAAGACCAGGTGGCCGTCGCCATAGCAAAGGTA
ATCCAGAGAGTTCTTTAATGTGGAAACCTCAGGAACAGGCTGTAACAGAGATGATTTCTGAAGAGAGTGG
CAAGGGTCTGAGGCGTCCCCATTGTACTGTGGAGGAGGGTGTTCAAAAAGAGGAAAGAGAGAAGTACCGA
AAGTTATTGGAACGACTTAAAGAAAGTGGTCATGGAAACTCTGTCTGTCCTGTAACTTCAAATTATCACA
GTTCTCAAAGAAGTCAGATGGACACATTAAAGACCAAAGGCTGGGGGGAAGAGCAAAATCACGGAGTCAA
AACAACTCAGTTTGTTCCAAAACAATATAGACTTGTTGAAACAAGGGGACCTCTATGTTCATTGAGAAGT
GAAAAGAGGTGTTCAAAGGGGAAAATTACTGATNNNNAGACAATGGTCGGAATCAGATTTGAAAATGAAA
GTAGGAGGGGAAACCAACTGGAGCCTGACCTATCAGAGAAATGTCGGCCNNANNCCCNTGGGCNNNGAAA
CAATGGCTTACNCGGAGGAAAGGGNCATAATTGAAANAAGGAANGAATTGNNNNGGCAAAGAAGGGANAG
AAAACGGACAATTCCTTGAANTTNNA
